>Addgene plasmid #38861 | AKR1C4 | depositor partial sequence | sequence record 48919 | AKR1C4 sequence 1063 bps
ATGCACCATCATCATCATCATTCTTCTGGTGTAGATCTGGGTACCGAGAACCTGTACTTCCAATCCATGG
ATCCCAAATATCAGCGTGTAGAGCTAAATGATGGTCACTTCATGCCCGTATTGGGATTTGGCACCTATGC
ACCTCCAGAGGTTCCGAGGAACAGAGCTGTAGAGGTCACCAAATTAGCAATAGAAGCTGGCTTCCGCCAT
ATTGATTCTGCTTATTTATACAATAATGAGGAGCAGGTTGGACTGGCCATCCGAAGCAAGATTGCAGATG
GCAGTGTGAAGAGAGAAGACATATTCTACACTTCAAAGCTTTGGTGCACTTTCTTTCAACCACAGATGGT
CCAACCAGCCTTGGAAAGCTCACTGAAAAAACTTCAACTGGACTATGTTGACCTCTATCTTCTTCATTTC
CCAATGGCTCTCAAGCCAGGTGAGACGCCACTACCAAAAGATGAAAATGGAAAAGTAATATTCGACACAG
TGGATCTCTCTGCCACATGGGAGGTCATGGAGAAGTGTAAGGATGCAGGATTGGCCAAGTCCATCGGGGT
GTCAAACTTCAACTACAGGCAGCTGGAGATGATCCTCAACAAGCCAGGACTCAAGTACAAGCCTGTCTGC
AACCAGGTAGAATGTCATCCTTACCTCAACCAGAGCAAACTGCTGGATTTCTGCAAGTCAAAAGACATTG
TTCTGGTTGCCCACAGTGCTCTGGGAACCCAACGACATAAACTATGGGTGGACCCAAACTCCCCAGTTCT
TTTGGAGGACCCAGTTCTTTGTGCCTTAGCAAAGAAACACAAACGAACCCCAGCCCTGATTGCCCTGCGC
TACCAGCTGCAGCGTGGGGTTGTGGTCCTGGCCAAGAGCTACAATGAGCAGCGGATCAGAGAGAACATCC
AGGTTTTTGAATTCCAGTTGACATCAGAGGATATGAAAGTTCTAGATGGTCTAAACAGAAATTATCGATA
TGTTGTCATGGATTTTCTTATGGACCATCCTGATTATCCATTTTCAGATGAATATTAACAGTAAAGGTGG
ATACGGATCCGAA
