>Addgene plasmid #38861 | AKR1C4 | addgene partial sequence | sequence record 50479 | T7_term
TCGGGCTTGTTAGCAGCCGGATCTCAGTGGTGGTGGTGGTGGTGCTCGAGTGCGGCCGCAAGCTTGTCGA
CGGAGCTCGAATTCGGATCCGTATCCACCTTTACTGTTAATATTCATCTGAAAATGGATAATCAGGATGG
TCCATAAGAAAATCCATGACAACATATCGATAATTTCTGTTTAGACCATCTAGAACTTTCATATCCTCTG
ATGTCAACTGGAATTCAAAAACCTGGATGTTCTCTCTGATCCGCTGCTCATTGTAGCTCTTGGCCAGGAC
CACAACCCCACGCTGCAGCTGGTAGCGCAGGGCAATCAGGGCTGGGGTTCGTTTGTGTTTCTTTGCTAAG
GCACAAAGAACTGGGTCCTCCAAAAGAACTGGGGAGTTTGGGTCCACCCATAGTTTATGTCGTTGGGTTC
CCAGAGCACTGTGGGCAACCAGAACAATGTCTTTTGACTTGCAGAAATCCAGCAGTTTGCTCTGGTTGAG
GTAAGGATGACATTCTACCTGGTTGCAGACAGGCTTGTACTTGAGTCCTGGCTTGTTGAGGATCATCTCC
AGCTGCCTGTAGTTGAAGTTTGACACCCCGATGGACTTGGCCAATCCTGCATCCTTACACTTCTCCATGA
CCTCCCATGTGGCAGAGAGATCCACTGTGTCGAATATTACTTTTCCATTTTCATCTTTTGGTAGTGGCGT
CTCACCTGGCTTGAGAGCCATTGGGAAATGAAGAAGATAGAGGTCAACATAGTCCAGTTGAAGTTTTTTC
AGTGAGCTTTCCAAGGCTGGTTGGACCATCTGTGGTTGAAAGAAAGTGCACCAAAGCTTTGAAGTGTAGA
ATATGTCTTCTCTCTTCACACTGCCATCTGCAATCTTGCTTCGGATGGCCAGTCCAACCTGCTCCTCATT
ATTGTATAAATAAGCAGAATCAATATGG
