>Addgene plasmid #38861 | AKR1C4 | addgene partial sequence | sequence record 52739 | T7 5'-TAATACGACTCACTATAGGG-3'
CCCCTCTAGAATAATTTTGTTTAACTTTAAGAAGGAGATATACATATGCACCATCATCATCATCATTCTT
CTGGTGTAGATCTGGGTACCGAGAACCTGTACTTCCAATCCATGGATCCCAAATATCAGCGTGTAGAGCT
AAATGATGGTCACTTCATGCCCGTATTGGGATTTGGCACCTATGCACCTCCAGAGGTTCCGAGGAACAGA
GCTGTAGAGGTCACCAAATTAGCAATAGAAGCTGGCTTCCGCCATATTGATTCTGCTTATTTATACAATA
ATGAGGAGCAGGTTGGACTGGCCATCCGAAGCAAGATTGCAGATGGCAGTGTGAAGAGAGAAGACATATT
CTACACTTCAAAGCTTTGGTGCACTTTCTTTCAACCACAGATGGTCCAACCAGCCTTGGAAAGCTCACTG
AAAAAACTTCAACTGGACTATGTTGACCTCTATCTTCTTCATTTCCCAATGGCTCTCAAGCCAGGTGAGA
CGCCACTACCAAAAGATGAAAATGGAAAAGTAATATTCGACACAGTGGATCTCTCTGCCACATGGGAGGT
CATGGAGAAGTGTAAGGATGCAGGATTGGCCAAGTCCATCGGGGTGTCAAACTTCAACTACAGGCAGCTG
GAGATGATCCTCAACAAGCCAGGACTCAAGTACAAGCCTGTCTGCAACCAGGTAGAATGTCATCCTTACC
TCAACCAGAGCAA
