[The description below was written by a language model from this plasmid's Addgene catalogue record.]
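Description:
AKR1C4 is a bacterial expression plasmid built on the pNIC28-Bsa4 backbone from the Structural Genomics Consortium, designed to produce recombinant human aldo-keto reductase family 1 member C4 in E. coli for structure determination. The plasmid is selected with kanamycin and is recorded as low copy; the record does not list the origin of replication, and no feature table is provided. The insert was introduced by ligation-independent cloning, the standard high-throughput route for this vector series.

The payload is a roughly 1.06 kb human AKR1C4 coding fragment, an enzyme also known as chlordecone reductase, type I 3-alpha hydroxysteroid dehydrogenase, or dihydrodiol dehydrogenase 4. The depositor cautions that the insert may not represent the full open reading frame, as is common for constructs whose boundaries were chosen for crystallography. The protein is fused at its N terminus to a His tag followed by a TEV protease recognition site, so it can be captured by immobilised metal affinity chromatography and the tag then cleaved off to leave near-native protein. The promoter is not explicitly stated, but the listed sequencing primers (T7 forward and T7 terminator) suggest that the insert lies within a T7 promoter/terminator expression cassette, which would require a host supplying T7 RNA polymerase for expression.

The record links the construct to a deposited crystal structure of the protein (PDB entry 2FVL). It is therefore suited to producing purified AKR1C4 for crystallography, and plausibly for related biochemical work.
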