Addgene plasmid #38861: AKR1C4
Purpose: Bacterial expression for structure determination; may not be full ORF
Depositing lab: Nicola Burgess-Brown. Depositing organization: University of Oxford.
Backbone
  Vector backbone: pNIC28-Bsa4
  Backbone manufacturer: SGC
  Vector type: Bacterial Expression
Growth in bacteria
  Bacterial resistance: Kanamycin, 50 μg/mL
  Growth temperature: 37°C
  Growth strain: Mach1
  Copy number: Low Copy
Gene/Insert
  Gene/Insert name: AKR1C4 (alt names: aldo-keto reductase family 1, member C4; PDB:2FVL)
  Species: H. sapiens (human)
  Insert size (bp): 1063
  Entrez Gene: akr1c4
  Tag / fusion protein: His Tev (N terminal on insert)
  Cloning method: Ligation Independent Cloning
  Sequencing primers: 5′ T7; 3′ T7-term
Terms and licenses: Academic/Nonprofit Terms; Industry Terms: Not Available to Industry
Depositor comments: http://www.thesgc.org/structures/2FVL/ Alt Gene Name=aldo-keto reductase family 1, member C4 (chlordecone reductase; 3-alpha hydroxysteroid dehydrogenase, type I; dihydrodiol dehydrogenase 4)
How to cite: AKR1C4 was a gift from Nicola Burgess-Brown (Addgene plasmid # 38861 ; http://n2t.net/addgene:38861 ; RRID:Addgene_38861)
